>Addgene plasmid #51402 | T7-His-GFP-Arp11 | depositor partial sequence | sequence record 78290 | mouse Arp11
ATGCCGCTCTACGAGGGCCTTGGGAGCGGCGGCGAGAAGACAGCAGTCGTGATCGACCTAGGAGAAGCTT
TCACCAAGTGTGGATTCGCAGGAGAAACTGGTCCACGATGTATAATTCCTAGTGTGATAAAAAGAGCTGG
CATGTCTAAGCCAATCAAAGTTGTTCAGTATAATATCAATACAGAAGAATTATATTCCTACCTAAAGGAA
TTCATCCACATACTGTATTTCAGGCATCTGTTGGTGAATCCCAGAGACCGCCGCGTTGTGGTTATCGAGT
CGGTGTTATGTCCTTCCCACTTCAGAGAGACTCTGACTCGTGTTCTTTTTAAATATTTTGAGGTTCCATC
TGTCCTACTTGCTCCAAGTCATCTGATGGCACTGCTGACGCTTGGAATTAATTCGGCCATGGTCCTGGAT
TGTGGATATAGGGAAAGCCTGGTGTTGCCTATCTATGAAGGCATCCCAATACTGAATTGCTGGGGAGCAC
TGCCGTTAGGAGGAAAAGCTCTCCACAAGGAGTTGGAAACTCAGCTGTTGGAACAATGTACTGTTGACAC
TGGTGCAGCTAAAGGACAGAGCCTTCCCTCAGTGATGGGTTCAGTTCCAGAAGGTGTGCTAGAAGATATT
AAAGTGCGCACGTGCTTTGTCAGTGATCTGAAGCGTGGACTGCAAATCCAAGCAGCAAAATTTAATATTG
ATGGGAATAATGAGCGTCCCACTCCACCTCCAAATGTTGACTATCCATTGGATGGAGAGAAAATTTTACA
TGTGCTTGGATCAATCAGAGATTCAGTTGTGGAAATCCTTTTTGAACAAGATAATGAGGAGAAGTCAGTT
GCCACTTTAATTTTGGATTCCCTTTTACAGTGCCCAATAGACACCAGGAAGCAACTGGCAGAGAATTTGG
TAATCATCGGTGGCACATCTATGTTGCCAGGCTTTCTCCACAGATTGCTTGCAGAAATACGGTATTTGGT
AGAAAAGCCAAAGTACAAAAAGACACTTGGCACCAAGAACTTCCGAATTCATACTCCACCTGCAAAAGCT
AATTGTGTGGCCTGGTTGGGAGGGGCTGTTTTTGGAGCATTGCAAGACATTCTTGGGAGCCGCTCCATTT
CAAAGGAATACTATAACCAGACGGGCCGCATACCTGACTGGTGCTCTCTCAACAACCCTCCCCTGGAAAT
GATGTTTGATGTGGGGAAAGCGCAACCACCGCTGATGAAAAGGGCATTTTCCACTGAGAAATAA
