>Addgene plasmid #51402 | T7-His-GFP-Arp11 | addgene partial sequence | sequence record 79767 | T7 5'-TAATACGACTCACTATAGGG-3'
ATAATTTTGTTTAACTTTAAGAAGGAGATATACATATGCGGGGTTCTCATCATCATCATCATCATGGTAT
GGCTAGCATGACTGGTGGACAGCAAATGGGTCGGGATCTGTACGACGATGACGATAAGGATCCGAGCTCG
AGATCTGCAGCTGGTACCATGGTGAGCAAGGGCGAGGAGCTGTTCACCGGGGTGGTGCCCATCCTGGTCG
AGCTGGACGGCGACGTAAACGGCCACAAGTTCAGCGTGTCCGGCGAGGGCGAGGGCGATGCCACCTACGG
CAAGCTGACCCTGAAGTTCATCTGCACCACCGGCAAGCTGCCCGTGCCCTGGCCCACCCTCGTGACCACC
CTGACCTACGGCGTGCAGTGCTTCAGCCGCTACCCCGACCACATGAAGCAGCACGACTTCTTCAAGTCCG
CCATGCCCGAAGGCTACGTCCAGGAGCGCACCATCTTCTTCAAGGACGACGGCAACTACAAGACCCGCGC
CGAGGTGAAGTTCGAGGGCGACACCCTGGTGAACCGCATCGAGCTGAAGGGCATCGACTTCAAGGAGGAC
GGCAACATCCTGGGGCACAAGCTGGAGTACAACTACAACAGCCACAACGTCTATATCATGGCCGACAAGC
AGAAGAACGGCATCAAGGTGAACTTCAAGATCCGCCACAACATCGAGGACGGCAGCGTGCAGCTCGCCGA
CCACTACCAGCAGAACACCCCCATCGGCGACGGCCCCGTGCTGCTGCCCGACAACCACTACCTGAGCACC
CAGTCCGCCCTGAGCAAAGACCCCAACGAGAAGCGCGATCACATGGTCCTGCTGGAGTTCGTGACCGCCG
CCGGGATCACTCTCGGCATGGACGAGCTGTACAAGTCCGGCCGGACTCAGATCTCGAGGCCAAGAATTCG
GCACGAGGCAAAGATGCCGCTCTACGAGGGCCTTGGGAGCGGCGGCGAGAAGACAGCAGTCGTGATCGAC
CTAG
