>Addgene plasmid #51402 | T7-His-GFP-Arp11 | addgene partial sequence | sequence record 80552 | EGFP-C 5'-CATGGTCCTGCTGGAGTTCGTG-3'
GAGCTGTACAAGTCCGGCCGGACTCAGATCTCGAGGCCAAGAATTCGGCACGAGGCAAAGATGCCGCTCT
ACGAGGGCCTTGGGAGCGGCGGCGAGAAGACAGCAGTCGTGATCGACCTAGGAGAAGCTTTCACCAAGTG
TGGATTCGCAGGAGAAACTGGTCCACGATGTATAATTCCTAGTGTGATAAAAAGAGCTGGCATGTCTAAG
CCAATCAAAGTTGTTCAGTATAATATCAATACAGAAGAATTATATTCCTACCTAAAGGAATTCATCCACA
TACTGTATTTCAGGCATCTGTTGGTGAATCCCAGAGACCGCCGCGTTGTGGTTATCGAGTCGGTGTTATG
TCCTTCCCACTTCAGAGAGACTCTGACTCGTGTTCTTTTTAAATATTTTGAGGTTCCATCTGTCCTACTT
GCTCCAAGTCATCTGATGGCACTGCTGACGCTTGGAATTAATTCGGCCATGGTCCTGGATTGTGGATATA
GGGAAAGCCTGGTGTTGCCTATCTATGAAGGCATCCCAATACTGAATTGCTGGGGAGCACTGCCGTTAGG
AGGAAAAGCTCTCCACAAGGAGTTGGAAACTCAGCTGTTGGAACAATGTACTGTTGACACTGGTGCAGCT
AAAGGACAGAGCCTTCCCTCAGTGATGGGTTCAGTTCCAGAAGGTGTGCTAGAAGATATTAAAGTGCGCA
CGTGCTTTGTCAGTGATCTGAAGCGTGGACTGCAAATCCAAGCAGCAAAATTTAATATTGATGGGAATAA
TGAGCGTCCCACTCCACCTCCAAATGTTGACTATCCATTGGATGGAGAGAAAATTTTACATGTGCTTGGA
TCAATCAGAGATTCAGTTGTGGAAATCCTTTTTGAACAAGATAATGAGGAGAAGTCAGTTGCCACTTTAA
TTTTGGATTCCCTTTTACAGTGCCCAATAGACACCAGGAAGCAACTGGCAGAGAATTTGGTAATCATCGG
TGGCACATCTATGTTGCCAGGCTTTCTCCACAG
