[The description below was written by a language model from this plasmid's Addgene catalogue record.]
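Description:
T7-His-GFP-Arp11 is a bacterial expression plasmid built on the commercial pRSET-B backbone, a high-copy vector that is propagated in E. coli under ampicillin selection. The complete plasmid is recorded as about 5.3 kb, made up of a backbone of roughly 2.9 kb and an insert of about 2.1 kb. No feature table accompanies the record, so individual backbone elements such as the replication origin and the terminator are not itemised.

The payload is the mouse actin-related protein Arp11, encoded by Actr10 and also known as Actr11. It is fused at its N terminus to both a polyhistidine tag and GFP, and was cloned by restriction digestion between BamHI and NotI sites, both of which remain intact. The stated insert size is consistent with its covering the GFP–Arp11 fusion rather than Arp11 alone, although the record does not break this down. Expression is driven by the T7 promoter, so transcription requires T7 RNA polymerase. This can be supplied by an E. coli expression strain carrying an inducible polymerase gene or by a cell-free coupled transcription/translation system; the record does not say which was used. The cloning strain listed for propagation lacks T7 polymerase, so it serves for maintenance only.

The His tag permits purification or pull-down on immobilised metal affinity resin, while GFP gives a fluorescent and epitope handle for detecting the fusion. The stated purpose is simply expression of GFP-tagged mouse Arp11. The associated publication concerns interactions between Arp11, actin and Arp1, which fits use of the tagged recombinant protein in binding studies.
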