Addgene plasmid #51402: T7-His-GFP-Arp11
Purpose: expression of GFP-tagged mouse Arp11 under T7 promoter
Depositing lab: Trina Schroer. Depositing organization: Johns Hopkins University and School of Medicine. Publication: Interactions between the evolutionarily conserved, actin-related protein, Arp11, actin, and Arp1. Eckley DM, Schroer TA. Mol Biol Cell. 2003 Jul;14(7):2645-54. Epub 2003 Mar 20. 10.1091/mbc.e03-01-0049 PubMed 12857853.
Backbone
  Vector backbone: pRSET-B
  Backbone manufacturer: Invitrogen
  Backbone size w/o insert (bp): 2900
  Total vector size (bp): 5333
  Vector type: Bacterial Expression
Growth in bacteria
  Bacterial resistance: Ampicillin, 100 μg/mL
  Growth temperature: 37°C
  Growth strain: DH5alpha
  Copy number: High Copy
Gene/Insert
  Gene/Insert name: Arp11 (alt name: Actr10)
  Species: M. musculus (mouse)
  Insert size (bp): 2140
  Entrez Gene: Actr10 (a.k.a. Actr11, Arp11)
  Promoter: T7
  Tag / fusion protein: His (N terminal on insert); GFP (N terminal on insert)
  Cloning method: Restriction Enzyme; 5′ cloning site BamHI (not destroyed); 3′ cloning site NotI (not destroyed)
  Sequencing primers: 5′ None; 3′ None
Terms and licenses: Academic/Nonprofit Terms; Industry Terms: Not Available to Industry
How to cite: T7-His-GFP-Arp11 was a gift from Trina Schroer (Addgene plasmid # 51402 ; http://n2t.net/addgene:51402 ; RRID:Addgene_51402)
